>Addgene plasmid #11302 | IgZ secreted | addgene partial sequence | sequence record 18125 | T7 5'-TAATACGACTCACTATAGGG-3'
GATGGATATCTGCAGAATTCGCCCTTTAATCTAACGGGTGAGCAACACAAAGTAAAAACATTTGCAAATG
CACACAAGAACAGACAAAAGTTAGTCATCACATTCTGTCTGTTTACTTTTGCTGGTTGATTTTAGTAATG
GAGATGCTGTATCCTTCATGTTGGCATGTACAACAGCACAGTTGATGGTGGTTTCGGGGTTCTCAAACTC
TTTTTTTGAGATTGTCAGAATGCTGACAACAGATGTGGAGCCCTGTTGTTGGATGGGATCACTGGATTTG
CCCTCTGTGAACGTATTGTTCACTTTCCACATGATATAGACATCACCAAGGTTAGGGCTGGAGACTTCAC
ACACATAAGAGATTTGCTTTGTGCTGATATCATCAGGTTTGTACATTTTAACACTGGGTTCCTGTCCATC
TCCTTTATTAAAATAGATCTCCTGCTTAATGTCTTTGTTATTAAGCGTGTCCCGGGTGGTACAGGTGACT
TTTCCACCATTAAACCATTTCGTTGTATCAACTGGAACATTATAAATTTTTACGTGTTGTGACTCATTTT
CCTGGCTCACACTATTTATAGGCACATTGTCCATTTTGCATGACACTGAAGCTTCTTTCACTGCAGTCGA
CAAATCTCCAGAAACAACAGCTTGCAAGAACATTCTGTTATTGATGAACATTTCTCTCACCATTGGTGGC
TCAGCATCAGTCTGATTTAGCTG
