[The description below was written by a language model from this plasmid's Addgene catalogue record.]
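Description:
IgZ secreted is a cDNA clone in the pCRII backbone (Invitrogen; about 3.9 kb without insert), a general-purpose PCR-product cloning vector maintained at high copy number in E. coli. The record lists ampicillin as the bacterial selection. Although the catalogue classifies it as a bacterial expression vector, nothing in the record indicates a dedicated protein expression cassette, and no feature table is provided, so individual backbone elements such as the origin of replication or promoters cannot be confirmed directly. The listed sequencing primers (M13 reverse at the 5′ end, T7 at the 3′ end) indicate that these standard priming sites flank the insert. A T7 site beside the insert is the kind of element commonly used for in vitro transcription, but the record does not state this use.

The insert is a roughly 1.2 kb fragment of the zebrafish (Danio rerio) ighz gene, which encodes the heavy chain of immunoglobulin Z (zeta), an isotype identified during characterization of the zebrafish immunoglobulin heavy-chain locus. This clone represents the secreted form of zeta, as opposed to a membrane-bound form. It was generated by PCR amplification; one primer name suggests a start in the first constant domain, though the record does not give the exact boundaries. The fragment lies between BamHI and XbaI sites, both preserved, so it can be excised or subcloned. No tags, reporters or fusion partners are recorded. The plasmid serves mainly as a sequence-verified source of the secreted IgZ cDNA, suitable as a template for subcloning or expression studies of this isotype; the record does not specify a particular application.
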