Addgene plasmid #11302: IgZ secreted
Depositing lab: Lisa Steiner. Depositing organization: Massachusetts Institute of Technology. Publication: The immunoglobulin heavy-chain locus in zebrafish: identification and expression of a previously unknown isotype, immunoglobulin Z. Danilova N, Bussmann J, Jekosch K, Steiner LA. Nat Immunol. 2005 Mar . 6(3):295-302. 10.1038/ni1166 PubMed 15685175.
Backbone
  Vector backbone: pCRII
  Backbone manufacturer: Invitrogen
  Backbone size w/o insert (bp): 3948
  Vector type: Bacterial Expression
Growth in bacteria
  Bacterial resistance: Ampicillin, 100 μg/mL
  Growth temperature: 37°C
  Growth strain: DH5alpha
  Copy number: High Copy
Gene/Insert
  Gene/Insert name: IgZ (alt name: zeta)
  Species: D. rerio (zebrafish)
  Insert size (bp): 1241
  GenBank ID: AY643752
  Entrez Gene: ighz (a.k.a. igz, ighm2)
  Cloning method: Restriction Enzyme; 5′ cloning site BamHI (not destroyed); 3′ cloning site XbaI (not destroyed)
  Sequencing primers: 5′ M13R; 3′ T7
Terms and licenses: Academic/Nonprofit Terms; Industry Terms: Not Available to Industry
Depositor comments: Secreted form of zeta. This clone was amplified using primers c2ch1A (5'-CACAGCACCAGTTGTGTTCAA) and c2endD (5'-TAATCTAACGGGTGAGCAACA).
How to cite: IgZ secreted was a gift from Lisa Steiner (Addgene plasmid # 11302 ; http://n2t.net/addgene:11302 ; RRID:Addgene_11302)
